Addgene plasmid #42399: BCL2A1A
Purpose: Bacterial expression for structure determination; may not be full ORF
Depositing lab: Nicola Burgess-Brown. Depositing organization: University of Oxford.
Backbone
  Vector backbone: pNIC28-Bsa4
  Backbone manufacturer: SGC
  Vector type: Bacterial Expression
Growth in bacteria
  Bacterial resistance: Kanamycin, 50 μg/mL
  Growth temperature: 37°C
  Growth strain: Mach1 ;
  Copy number: High Copy
Gene/Insert
  Gene/Insert name: BCL2A1A (alt names: BCL2A1; gi|16740836; PDB:2VM6)
  Species: H. sapiens (human)
  Insert size (bp): 544
  Mutation: See Comments
  GenBank ID: BCL2A1 gi|16740836
  Entrez Gene: BCL2A1 (a.k.a. ACC-1, ACC-2, ACC1, ACC2, BCL2L5, BFL1, GRS, HBPA1)
  Tag / fusion protein: His6-TEV (N terminal on insert)
  Cloning method: Ligation Independent Cloning
  Sequencing primers: 5′ T7; 3′ T7-term
Terms and licenses: Academic/Nonprofit Terms; Industry Terms: Not Available to Industry
Depositor comments: http://www.thesgc.org/structures/2VM6/ Use BL21(DE3)-R3-pRARE2 strain for expression.
How to cite: BCL2A1A was a gift from Nicola Burgess-Brown (Addgene plasmid # 42399 ; http://n2t.net/addgene:42399 ; RRID:Addgene_42399)
