[The description below was written by a language model from this plasmid's Addgene catalogue record.]
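Description:
BCL2A1A is a bacterial expression plasmid built on the pNIC28-Bsa4 backbone from the Structural Genomics Consortium, designed to produce recombinant human BCL2A1 (also known as BFL1 or BCL2L5), an anti-apoptotic member of the BCL-2 family, for structural studies. It is maintained in E. coli as a high-copy plasmid under kanamycin selection. The record does not include a feature table, so the origin of replication and the promoter are not explicitly stated. However, the listed sequencing primers (T7 forward and T7 terminator) indicate that the insert lies between T7 promoter and terminator elements. This fits the depositor's recommendation of a BL21(DE3)-derived expression strain, which supplies T7 RNA polymerase and carries a rare-codon tRNA plasmid.

The insert is about 544 bp of human BCL2A1 coding sequence, introduced by ligation-independent cloning. The catalogue cautions that it may not be the full open reading frame, as is common for constructs whose boundaries were trimmed to give a soluble, crystallisable domain. The mutation field only points to the depositor comments, which give no specific sequence changes, so any differences from the reference sequence are not defined in the record. The protein is expressed with an N-terminal hexahistidine tag followed by a TEV protease cleavage site. This allows purification by immobilised metal affinity chromatography and later removal of the tag. The construct is linked to a deposited crystal structure of the protein, and its intended use is production of BCL2A1 in E. coli for structure determination and related biochemical or biophysical work.
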