>Addgene plasmid #42399 | BCL2A1A | depositor partial sequence | sequence record 57232 | BCL2A1A sequence 544 bps
CATATGCACCATCATCATCATCATTCTTCTGGTGTAGATCTGGGTACCGAGAACCTGTACTTCCAATCCA
TGACAGACTGTGAATTTGGATATATTTACAGGCTGGCTCAGGACTATCTGCAGTGCGTCCTACAGATACC
ACAACCTGGATCAGGTCCAAGCAAAACGTCCAGAGTGCTACAAAATGTTGCGTTCTCAGTCCAAAAAGAA
GTGGAAAAGAATCTGAAGTCATGCTTGGACAATGTTAATGTTGTGTCCGTAGACACTGCCAGAACACTAT
TCAACCAAGTGATGGAAAAGGAGTTTGAAGACGGCATCATTAACTGGGGAAGAATTGTAACCATATTTGC
ATTTGAAGGTATTCTCATCAAGAAACTTCTACGACAGCAAATTGCCCCGGATGTGGATACCTATAAGGAG
ATTTCATATTTTGTTGCGGAGTTCATAATGAATAACACAGGAGAATGGATAAGGCAAAACGGAGGCTGGG
AAAATGGCTTTGTAAAGAAGTTTGAATGACAGTAAAGGTGGATACGGATCCGAA
