>Addgene plasmid #42399 | BCL2A1A | addgene partial sequence | sequence record 60385 | T7 5'-TAATACGACTCACTATAGGG-3'
CCTCTAGAAATAATTTTGTTTAACTTTAAGAAGGAGATATACATATGCACCATCATCATCATCATTCTTC
TGGTGTAGATCTGGGTACCGAGAACCTGTACTTCCAATCCATGACAGACTGTGAATTTGGATATATTTAC
AGGCTGGCTCAGGACTATCTGCAGTGCGTCCTACAGATACCACAACCTGGATCAGGTCCAAGCAAAACGT
CCAGAGTGCTACAAAATGTTGCGTTCTCAGTCCAAAAAGAAGTGGAAAAGAATCTGAAGTCATGCTTGGA
CAATGTTAATGTTGTGTCCGTAGACACTGCCAGAACACTATTCAACCAAGTGATGGAAAAGGAGTTTGAA
GACGGCATCATTAACTGGGGAAGAATTGTAACCATATTTGCATTTGAAGGTATTCTCATCAAGAAACTTC
TACGACAGCAAATTGCCCCGGATGTGGATACCTATAAGGAGATTTCATATTTTGTTGCGGAGTTCATAAT
GAATAACACAGGAGAATGGATAAGGCAAAACGGAGGCTGGGAAAATGGCTTTGTAAAGAAGTTTGAATGA
CAGTAAAGGTGGATACGGATCCGAATTCGAGCTCCGTCGACAAGCTTGCGGCCGCACTCGAGCACCACCA
CCACCACCACTGAGATCCGGCTGCTAACAAAGCCCGAAAGGAAGCTGAGTTGGCTGCTGCCACCGCTGAG
CAATAACTAGCATAACCCCTTGGGGCCTCTAAACGGGTCTTGAGGGGTTTTTTGCTGAAAGGAGGAACTA
TATCCGGATTGGCGAATGGG
[107 nt withheld, positions 791-897]
